Addgene plasmid #133666: ZJOM113
Purpose: Integration of VPS4-mTagBFP2 as an additional copy in genome, use auxotrophic marker TRP1(Kluyveromyces lactis). Marker for yeast late endosome.
Depositing lab: Zhiping Xie. Depositing organization: Shanghai Jiao Tong University. Publication: A Validated Set of Fluorescent-Protein-Based Markers for Major Organelles in Yeast (Saccharomyces cerevisiae). Zhu J, Zhang ZT, Tang SW, Zhao BS, Li H, Song JZ, Li D, Xie Z. MBio. 2019 Sep 3;10(5). pii: mBio.01691-19. doi: 10.1128/mBio.01691-19. PubMed 31481383.
Backbone
  Vector backbone: Clhn-mTagBFP2-Trp
  Vector type: Yeast Expression
Growth in bacteria
  Bacterial resistance: Ampicillin, 100 μg/mL
  Growth temperature: 37°C
  Growth strain: DH5alpha
  Copy number: Unknown
Gene/Insert
  Gene/Insert name: p1k-VPS4-mTagBFP2
  Species: S. cerevisiae (budding yeast)
  Insert size (bp): 2300
  Entrez Gene: VPS4 (a.k.a. YPR173C, CSC1, DID6, END13, GRD13, VPL4, VPT10)
  Tag / fusion protein: mTagBFP2 (C terminal on insert)
  Cloning method: Gibson Cloning
Terms and licenses: Academic/Nonprofit Terms; Industry Terms: Not Available to Industry
How to cite: ZJOM113 was a gift from Zhiping Xie (Addgene plasmid # 133666 ; http://n2t.net/addgene:133666 ; RRID:Addgene_133666)
