[The description below was written by a language model from this plasmid's Addgene catalogue record and pLannotate feature annotations shown in this document.]
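Description:
ZJOM113 is a yeast integrating plasmid built on the Clhn-mTagBFP2-Trp backbone, designed to place an additional copy of VPS4 fused to the blue fluorescent protein mTagBFP2 into the Saccharomyces cerevisiae genome. It is maintained in E. coli through a high-copy ColE1/pUC-type origin and the AmpR β-lactamase gene with its own promoter. The feature table shows no yeast replication origin or centromere, consistent with stable expression depending on chromosomal integration. Selection in yeast relies on the Kluyveromyces lactis TRP1 gene, a heterologous auxotrophic marker. TRP1 is flanked by two loxP sites in the same orientation, so the marker could in principle be excised by Cre recombinase.

The payload is the full VPS4 coding sequence joined at its C terminus to mTagBFP2 (annotated as TagBFP by the automated tool) and followed by the ADH1 terminator. Upstream of VPS4 lies roughly a kilobase of yeast genomic sequence, which includes part of the neighbouring YPR174C open reading frame. Together with the "p1k" in the insert name, this suggests that expression is driven by about 1 kb of native VPS4 upstream region, although the record does not explicitly define the promoter. The short ARG4 promoter, lacI, rop and bom hits are fragmentary annotations, and T7 and SP6 promoters flank the cassette as backbone remnants. The record does not state the integration locus or how the plasmid is linearised.

Vps4 is the AAA ATPase that disassembles ESCRT-III on endosomal membranes during multivesicular body sorting. The fusion therefore serves as a late endosome marker, and it belongs to a validated set of fluorescent-protein organelle markers for live-cell imaging and colocalisation studies in budding yeast.
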