Features (pLannotate 1.2.2; 16 found; start..end, strand, type, name):
    421..474     +  CDS            lacI (fragment): lac repressor; lacI; The lac repressor binds to the lac operator to inhibit transcription in E. coli. This inhibition can be relieved by adding lactose or isopropyl-β-D-thiogalactopyranoside (IPTG).
    496..514     +  promoter       T7 promoter: promoter for bacteriophage T7 RNA polymerase
    568..601     +  protein_bind   loxP: Cre-mediated recombination occurs in the 8-bp core sequence (GCATACAT). Cre recombinase
    879..1508    +  CDS            TRP1: TRPF_KLULA - Protein inferred from homology: Swiss-Prot protein existence level 3. From Kluyveromyces lactis (strain ATCC 8585 / CBS 2359 / DSM 70799 / NBRC 1267 / NRRL Y-1140 / WM37) (Yeast) (Candida sphaerica).
   1604..1637    +  protein_bind   loxP: Cre-mediated recombination occurs in the 8-bp core sequence (GCATACAT). Cre recombinase
   1689..1876    -  terminator     ADH1 terminator: S. cerevisiae ADH1; transcription terminator for the S. cerevisiae alcohol dehydrogenase 1 (ADH1) gene
   1900..2598    -  CDS            TagBFP: TagBFP is a basic (constitutively fluorescent) blue fluorescent protein published in 2008, derived from Entacmaea quadricolor. It is reported to be a very rapidly-maturing monomer with very low acid sensitivity.
   2623..3933    -  CDS            VPS4 (sequence partly withheld): VPS4_YEAST - Also known as CSC1, DID6, END13, GRD13, VPL4, VPT10. Experimental evidence at protein level: Swiss-Prot protein existence level 1. Involved in the transport of biosynthetic membrane proteins from the prevacuolar/endosomal compartment to the vacuole. Required for multivesicular body (MVB) protein sorting. Catalyzes the ATP-dependent dissociation of class E VPS proteins from endosomal membranes, such as the disassembly of the ESCRT-III complex. From Saccharomyces cerevisiae (strain ATCC 204508 / S288c) (Baker's yeast).
   4031..4047    -  promoter       ARG4 promoter (fragment): S. cerevisiae ARG4
   4142..4804    -  CDS            YP174_YEAST: Experimental evidence at protein level: Swiss-Prot protein existence level 1. Specialized component of the nuclear membrane that may be involved in the connection of the spindle pole body (SPB) to the nuclear envelope. From Saccharomyces cerevisiae (strain ATCC 204508 / S288c) (Baker's yeast).
   5003..5021    -  promoter       SP6 promoter: promoter for bacteriophage SP6 RNA polymerase
   5084..5135    -  misc_feature   bom (fragment): basis of mobility region from pBR322
   5237..5272    -  CDS            rop (fragment): Rop protein, which maintains plasmids at low copy number; rop
   5367..5471    +  promoter       AmpR promoter: bla
   5472..6332    +  CDS            AmpR: β-lactamase; bla; confers resistance to ampicillin, carbenicillin, and related antibiotics
   6503..238     +  rep_origin     ori (across the origin): high-copy-number ColE1/pMB1/pBR322/pUC origin of replication
>Addgene plasmid #133666 | ZJOM113 | addgene full sequence | sequence record 268963 | Addgene NGS Result
GCGAACGACCTACACCGAACTGAGATACCTACAGCGTGAGCTATGAGAAAGCGCCACGCTTCCCGAAGGG
AGAAAGGCGGACAGGTATCCGGTAAGCGGCAGGGTCGGAACAGGAGAGCGCACGAGGGAGCTTCCAGGGG
GAAACGCCTGGTATCTTTATAGTCCTGTCGGGTTTCGCCACCTCTGACTTGAGCGTCGATTTTTGTGATG
CTCGTCAGGGGGGCGGAGCCTATGGAAAAACGCCAGCAACGCGGCCTTTTTACGGTTCCTGGCCTTTTGC
TGGCCTTTTGCTCACATGTTCTTTCCTGCGTTATCCCCTGATTCTGTGGATAACCGTATTACCGCCTTTG
AGTGAGCTGATACCGCTCGCCGCAGCCGAACGACCGAGCGCAGCGAGTCAGTGAGCGAGGAAGCGGAAGA
GCGCCCAATACGCAAACCGCCTCTCCCCGCGCGTTGGCCGATTCATTAATGCAGGTTAACCTGGCTTATC
GAAATTAATACGACTCACTATAGGGAGACCGGCAGATCCGCGGCCGCATAGGCCACTAGTGGATCTGATA
TCACCTAATAACTTCGTATAGCATACATTATACGAAGTTATATTAAGGGTTCTCGAGAGCTCGGTACCGG
GCCCATGTTTGATACATGATTGCATGGTATCACTACACACATCCCATATACCCCAGTATCTCTCACTGAA
CAAATAATAATGGTATTTTATGTATAAACTCAAATCCTTTATTCTTTATTTTTGTATAATAGTAATATCA
ATTTTAATATAAGGTTATTTCATTGAAAAATTGAACTATCAAACATCAGTTTACTAATCATTTACTTGGG
TACTCTGAGCGAGCTACCCTCTTGCGAAATCTACTGTGATGCTCGTTAAAGTGTGTGGTTTGCAAACCGT
TGAAGCTGCAAAGACTGCTGTGGATGATGGTGCTGATTACTTAGGTATCATTTGTGTTCCCGGTAGGAAA
AGAACCATTGACTCATCTGTTGCGAAAGGTATTTCAACTGCAGTTCACCAACAAGAGAACGTGAAAGGTA
CTAAACTAGTCGGGGTGTTTAGAAATCAGTCCGTTGATGATGTCCTTCAACTGTACCACGAATATAATCT
AGATGTGATACAATTACATGGAGATGAAGATATTAAAGAATACAGATCTTTGATCCCATCTTCAATTCCA
ATCATTAAGAGGTTCCAGTTCCCACAGGATTGTGAATTACTACTGGACCTGTATGAACACGTAGACAATG
TGCTGACGTTGTTCGATTCTGGTGAAGGTGGCACTGGTGAGAAATTGAATTGGAGTGCAATTTCCAGTTG
GTCTGCAAGTCATCCCGAGATAAAATTCATTATCGCTGGTGGATTGAATCCTGATAACGTTTCTGTTGCC
ATTAATATGTTACCAAATGCGATCGGTGTCGATGTAAGTGGAGGAGTAGAGACTGATGGTATCAAGGATT
TAGAAAAGGTAAAGCTATTCATCCAGCAGGCCTCTCAATAGAGGAAAAAACGTATCTTTCTTCAATTACA
CATACGTATATATAAATTGATATATATATAGTGAATGATCGTTCCGCGGCCGCTCTAGACCTAATAACTT
CGTATAGCATACATTATACGAAGTTATATTAAGGGTTGTCGACCTGCAGATATTACCCTGTTATCCCTAG
CGGATCTGCCGGTAGAGGTGTGGTCAATAAGAGCGACCTCATACTATACCTGAGAAAGCAACCTGACCTA
CAGGAAAGAGTTACTCAAGAATAAGAATTTTCGTTTTAAAACCTAAGAGTCACTTTAAAATTTGTATACA
CTTATTTTTTTTATAACTTATTTAATAATAAAAATCATAAATCATAAGAAATTCGCTTATTTAGAAGTGG
CGCGCCTCAATTCAGTTTATGACCCAGCTTGCTAGGCAAGTCGCAATATCTCGCGACTGCAACCTCGTGC
TGCTCCACGTAAGTCTCATTATTTGCTTCTTTAATTCTTTCCAGACGGTAGTCGACATAGTAAACACCCG
GCATCTTCAGATTTTTTGCGGGTTTCTTGCTTCTGTAAGTGGTCTTGGCATTTGCGATCAAATGGCTGCC
ACCAACCAGCTTCAGTGCCATGTCGTTACGGCCCTCCAGGCCACCATCGGCAGGATACAGGGTTTCTGTA
AAGGCCTCCCAACCCAGGGTTTTCTTCTGCATCACGGGACCATTGCTAGTAAAGTTGACGCCACGAATTT
TCACGTTATAGATCAGACAGCCATCTTGCAGGGAGGTATCTTGGGTGGCGGTCAACACACCACCATCTTC
ATACGTGGTGACACGCTCCCAGGTGAAACCTTCCGGAAAGCTCTGTTTGAAGAAATCAGGAATGCCCTGA
GTATGGTTAATGAAGGTTTTGGAACCGTACAGGAAGCTGGTGGCCAGAATGTCAAAAGCGAATGGCAGTG
GACCGCCCTCCACAACTTTGATACGCATGGTTTGGGTGCCTTCGTAGGGCTTACCCTCACCCTCAGAGGT
GCACTTAAAGTGGTGGTTGTCAACGGTGCCTTCCATGTACAGCTTCATGTGCATGTTCTCTTTGATCAGT
TCGCTCATTTCTTCAGCAACTTCAAGAGAAAGGTTACCTTCTTGACCAAAATCTCTAGTGAACTGTTCTT
GCTTCAGCAAGTCATCCTCATTCACGGTAGGTCTCGTCGATTTGATAGCCTTTAAGAAATCCTTTATGGT
GAGATCTGGTTCTTTTAATTCATCAGCTTCAATATCCGTCCAACTCATCTCGATGGCGCCATCATCACCT
GGAGAGCATGGTGTTAGTTTTCTTGTTTCGTCGTCCTCCGTAGAGACATCTTTGAAATGTGTCGCGCTTT
GAATTTTTCTTATCGGTTGCATTAGCGCATCTTTCACCACTACAGCAATATCACTCCCGGAATAACCTTC
AGTCATTGCACCTAAAGTTCTATAATCTTCCTTGGTCAATACGCATGGAGTGTCGCCGACGTTAATCTCG
AACATGGTGGTTCTTGCCGCCAAATCTGGTAATGGTATATATATTCTTCTTTCAAATCTTCTCCTGATGG
CACTGTCCAGTTGCCATGGGATATTTGTTGCGCCAAGGACCAAAACACCTTGGGAGTCATTCCCAACACC
ATTCATTTGTACCAATAATTCTGTTTTAATTCTTCTACTTGCTTCGCTCTCTCCTTCTCCTCTGGTACCT
GTTAGCGCATCCACTTCATCTATAAAAATAATAGAAGGTTTATTTTCTCTTGCCATCGCAAATAACTGTT
TGACAAGTTTTTCAGATTCACCCATCCACTTAGAAACCAAATCACTGGAACTAACACTGAAAAAGGTAGA
ATTGGCCTCGGTGGCCACTGCTTTTGCCAAATATGATTTACCTGTACCTGGTGGTCCGTACAATAAGATT
CCCGAAGTGGGCTTACGGTTACCTTTGAACAAATGTGGGAACTTGACAGGTAAAATAACGGCTTCTTTAA
GGGCCTCTTTGGCTCCTTCCAGTCCAGCCACGTCTTCCCACTTAACATTGGGCTTCTCAGACAAAATAGC
ACTCGATAAGGCACCTCTTAGCTTTTTGTTGTCTTCTCCACCATTATCCTCACCCTCTTCCTGAGAGATT
TTCTTATTACCACCGTTGGAACCACTACCAGCGCTAGGAGATTTCTT
[246 nt withheld, positions 3688-3933]
TTGTACCCCATCTACTATAGGCACTCTATGCTGCTTTATTTTTGTCTTCCATGTCCTCAACCCACGATTA
AATCGTTCGATATCATGAAGTTCTTATTTTTTTTTTTTTTTCACCCAGCGGGGGTACCCGTAAAGCAATA
CAATAAATATCATCAAGCAAGAATAAATAGATGTACAGAAAGAACAACCATGACGTGTTGTGTTTCTATT
CAGCGTGCGGAACCGAATCCTCAGTCGGAGATTCTCTGAGAATGTTCGTTTGAGGAAGCTTAGGATACTT
GGCGTAGAAGTTGGGGCCCTTTGGGGGCTGTAGGGAAGAAACTGGTCGTTGGCGCGACTGGAGTGGCGAC
ATGTGAATCGGACTTGAAGTCACTAACGGGTTTACTGCTCTTACTGGCGAAGGTGGTAAATTTTCTGTCG
GTTTGAGGTTGTCTCGCTCAATATTTTTCATGTCTCGACGAGACTCCAGGTATCTTTGATCGATGTTTGC
GTCGTCCAACACCGACTGCAACAGATGACACTTTTCCTTGACAAATTGTAGTTCCTTTTGTGTAGAGTGC
AGCTGCTGCCGCAATTGCGCAAACTTTGCTTGCCATTGTAGAGGCACACAATCCTGAGAATTTTTAGACA
ATGGGACAACGCTTTCTTCTTCCTCATCTGCGGGAGACCCCCATACAAACGCTTGGATCTTGGCAAGAGT
CTTAGCAATATTGAATCCAAACGCGTGTTGTTGAGCCCTCTTTTTGGAGATATTCTTGTAGTTTTTAGAA
CGTGTCCTTTGTGAAGCGTGTCTAACATGATTTCTTTCGCGAGGCACAACCACCAATTTGCGCTCTTTTC
GTATCCCCAATGTCTTTTCCTGAATTCCCATTGTGATCTTCAATGCCAACCCAACCTTCTTTTTACTTTG
TTGGGTCTAAATTATGTTACTTTGTCCATTTCATCTCTTTTCAAGATGGAATCTAAAAGAAGAAAAACGA
CAAAAGGAACAAAAGTGATGGCTAGCGATGTTAATTAACCCAGGAATCCCACGACCTGCAGCGTACGAAG
CTTCAGCTGGCGGCCGCGTTCTATAGTGTCACCTAAATCGTATGTGTATGATACATAAGGTTATGTATTA
ATTGTAGCCGCGTTCTAACGACAATATGTCCATATGGTGCACTCTCAGTACAATCTGCTCTGATGCCGCA
TAGTTAAGCCAGCCCCGACACCCGCCAACACCCGCTGACGCGCCCTGACGGGCTTGTCTGCTCCCGGCAT
CCGCTTACAGACAAGCTGTGACCGTCTCCGGGAGCTGCATGTGTCAGAGGTTTTCACCGTCATCACCGAA
ACGCGCGAGACGAAAGGGCCTCGTGATACGCCTATTTTTATAGGTTAATGTCATGATAATAATGGTTTCT
TAGACGTCAGGTGGCACTTTTCGGGGAAATGTGCGCGGAACCCCTATTTGTTTATTTTTCTAAATACATT
CAAATATGTATCCGCTCATGAGACAATAACCCTGATAAATGCTTCAATAATATTGAAAAAGGAAGAGTAT
GAGTATTCAACATTTCCGTGTCGCCCTTATTCCCTTTTTTGCGGCATTTTGCCTTCCTGTTTTTGCTCAC
CCAGAAACGCTGGTGAAAGTAAAAGATGCTGAAGATCAGTTGGGTGCACGAGTGGGTTACATCGAACTGG
ATCTCAACAGCGGTAAGATCCTTGAGAGTTTTCGCCCCGAAGAACGTTTTCCAATGATGAGCACTTTTAA
AGTTCTGCTATGTGGCGCGGTATTATCCCGTATTGACGCCGGGCAAGAGCAACTCGGTCGCCGCATACAC
TATTCTCAGAATGACTTGGTTGAGTACTCACCAGTCACAGAAAAGCATCTTACGGATGGCATGACAGTAA
GAGAATTATGCAGTGCTGCCATAACCATGAGTGATAACACTGCGGCCAACTTACTTCTGACAACGATCGG
AGGACCGAAGGAGCTAACCGCTTTTTTGCACAACATGGGGGATCATGTAACTCGCCTTGATCGTTGGGAA
CCGGAGCTGAATGAAGCCATACCAAACGACGAGCGTGACACCACGATGCCTGTAGCAATGGCAACAACGT
TGCGCAAACTATTAACTGGCGAACTACTTACTCTAGCTTCCCGGCAACAATTAATAGACTGGATGGAGGC
GGATAAAGTTGCAGGACCACTTCTGCGCTCGGCCCTTCCGGCTGGCTGGTTTATTGCTGATAAATCTGGA
GCCGGTGAGCGTGGGTCTCGCGGTATCATTGCAGCACTGGGGCCAGATGGTAAGCCCTCCCGTATCGTAG
TTATCTACACGACGGGGAGTCAGGCAACTATGGATGAACGAAATAGACAGATCGCTGAGATAGGTGCCTC
ACTGATTAAGCATTGGTAACTGTCAGACCAAGTTTACTCATATATACTTTAGATTGATTTAAAACTTCAT
TTTTAATTTAAAAGGATCTAGGTGAAGATCCTTTTTGATAATCTCATGACCAAAATCCCTTAACGTGAGT
TTTCGTTCCACTGAGCGTCAGACCCCGTAGAAAAGATCAAAGGATCTTCTTGAGATCCTTTTTTTCTGCG
CGTAATCTGCTGCTTGCAAACAAAAAAACCACCGCTACCAGCGGTGGTTTGTTTGCCGGATCAAGAGCTA
CCAACTCTTTTTCCGAAGGTAACTGGCTTCAGCAGAGCGCAGATACCAAATACTGTTCTTCTAGTGTAGC
CGTAGTTAGGCCACCACTTCAAGAACTCTGTAGCACCGCCTACATACCTCGCTCTGCTAATCCTGTTACC
AGTGGCTGCTGCCAGTGGCGATAAGTCGTGTCTTACCGGGTTGGACTCAAGACGATAGTTACCGGATAAG
GCGCAGCGGTCGGGCTGAACGGGGGGTTCGTGCACACAGCCCAGCTTGGA
